>Addgene plasmid #114747 | FRK1/SIRK M10_pECIA14 | addgene full sequence | sequence record 269961 | Addgene NGS Result
GTAAAACGACGGCCAGTGAATTAATTCGTTGCAGGACAGGATGTGGTGCCCGATGTGACTAGCTCTTTGC
TGCAGGCCGTCCTATCCTCTGGTTCCGATAAGAGACCCAGAACTCCGGCCCCCCACCGCCCACCGCCACC
CCCATACATATGTGGTACGCAAGTAAGAGTGCCTGCGCATGCCCCATGTGCCCCACCAAGAGCTTTGCAT
CCCATACAAGTCCCCAAAGTGGAGAACCGAACCAATTCTTCGCGGGCAGAACAAAAGCTTCTGCACACGT
CTCCACTCGAATTTGGAGCCGGCCGGCGTGTGCAAAAGAGGTGAATCGAACGAAAGACCCGTGTGTAAAG
CCGCGTTTCCAAAATGTATAAAACCGAGAGCATCTGGCCAATGTGCATCAGTTGTGGTCAGCAGCAAAAT
CAAGTGAATCATCTCAGTGCAACTAAAGGGGGGATCCGATCTCAATATGAAGTTATGCATATTACTGGCC
GTCGTGGCCTTTGTTGGCCTCTCGCTCGGGTCTGGTTTCATAAGTATAGATTGCGGGATACCGGATGATT
CTAGCTACAACGATGAGACTACAGGTATAAAGTATGTTTCGGATTCGGCGTTTGTTGATTCAGGAACAAC
AAAGAGAATTGCAGCTCAGTTTCAATCAAGTGGTTTTGATAGACACTTGTTGAACGTGAGAAGTTTCCCT
CAAAGCAAGAGAAGCTGTTACGATGTTCCGACGCCGAGAGGCAAAGGTTTTAAGTATCTAATCAGAACTC
GTTTCATGTACGGGAACTATGATGATCTTGGAAGAGTACCCGAGTTCGATCTCTATCTAGGAGTAAACTT
TTGGGACTCTGTTAAACTCGACGATGCAACAACTATACTCAACAAAGAGATAATCACCATTCCACTTTTA
GACAATGTTCAAGTGTGTGTTGTTGATAAGAACGCAGGAACTCCATTTTTGTCTGTCTTGGAGATACGGC
TCTTGTTGAACACTACTTATGAGACTCCTTACGATGCACTTACCCTCCTTCGGAGATTAGATTACAGCAA
AACGGGAAAACTTCCATCGAGGTACAAAGATGACATATATGACCGTATATGGACACCGCGTATAGTGAGT
TCAGAATACAAGATATTAAATACATCTCTCACTGTCGATCAATTTCTTAACAATGGCTACCAACCGGCTT
CTACTGTCATGAGCACTGCAGAAACAGCGCGAAACGAGAGCCTCTACCTAACGCTTAGTTTCAGACCGCC
CGACCCTAACGCAAAGTTTTATGTATACATGCACTTTGCTGAAATTGAAGTACTGAAAAGCAACCAGACG
AGAGAATTCAGCATCTGGCTAAATGAGGATGTAATCTCTCCTTCGTTTAAGCTTCGGTACTTGCTTACCG
ACACATTCGTTACACCGGATCCCGTGAGCGGAATTACCATTAACTTCTCTCTTCTTCAACCACCTGGTGA
ATTTGTACTTCCACCGATCATTAACGCCCTTGAGGTCTATCAAGTCAATGAGTTCCTTCAGATCCCAACT
CATCCACAGGATGTTGATGCCATGAGGAAGATTAAAGCCACGTATAGAGTGAAGAAGAACTGGCAAGGAG
ATCCTTGTGTTCCCGTAGATTATTCTTGGGAAGGTATTGACTGTATCCAAAGTGATAACACTACTAATCC
TAGAGTCGTTTCACTAAATATATCTTTTAGTGAATTACGAGGCCAGATAGATCCAGCCTTCTCCAACCTT
ACATCTATAAGAAAATTAGATTTATCCGGTAATACTTTAACAGGAGAAATACCTGCTTTCCTCGCTAACT
TACCAAACTTGACCGAATTAAACGTTGAAGGAAACAAGTTAACGGGCATAGTTCCACAAAGATTGCATGA
AAGATCAAAGAATGGATCTCTTTCCTTAAGATTTGGTAGAAATCCGGACCTTTGTCTCTCTGATTCCTGT
TCAAACACAAAGAAGAAGAACAAGCTGGAGGTGCTGTTCCAGGGACCAAGCGGCAATCCCGGCGGCGATC
TGGCCCCCCAGATGCTGCGCGAGCTGCAGGAGACCAATGCCGCCCTGCAGGACGTGCGCGAGCTGCTGCG
CCACCGCGTGAAGGAGATCACCTTCCTGAAGAACACCGTGATGGAGTGCGACGCCTGCGGCATGCAGCCC
TCTAGAGGCTCCGGCTCCATCATCCCAGTTGAGGAGGAGAACCCGGACTTCTGGAACCGCGAGGCAGCCG
AGGCCCTGGGTGCCGCCAAGAAGCTGCAGCCTGCACAGACAGCCGCCAAGAACCTCATCATCTTCCTGGG
CGATGGGATGGGGGTGTCTACGGTGACAGCTGCCAGGATCCTAAAAGGGCAGAAGAAGGACAAACTGGGG
CCTGAGATACCCCTGGCCATGGACCGCTTCCCATATGTGGCTCTGTCCAAGACATACAATGTAGACAAAC
ATGTGCCAGACAGTGGAGCCACAGCCACGGCCTACCTGTGCGGGGTCAAGGGCAACTTCCAGACCATTGG
CTTGAGTGCAGCCGCCCGCTTTAACCAGTGCAACACGACACGCGGCAACGAGGTCATCTCCGTGATGAAT
CGGGCCAAGAAAGCAGGGAAGTCAGTGGGAGTGGTAACCACCACACGAGTGCAGCACGCCTCGCCAGCCG
GCACCTACGCCCACACGGTGAACCGCAACTGGTACTCGGACGCCGACGTGCCTGCCTCGGCCCGCCAGGA
GGGGTGCCAGGACATCGCTACGCAGCTCATCTCCAACATGGACATTGACGTGATCCTAGGTGGAGGCCGA
AAGTACATGTTTCGCATGGGAACCCCAGACCCTGAGTACCCAGATGACTACAGCCAAGGTGGGACCAGGC
TGGACGGGAAGAATCTGGTGCAGGAATGGCTGGCGAAGCGCCAGGGTGCCCGGTATGTGTGGAACCGCAC
TGAGCTCATGCAGGCTTCCCTGGACCCGTCTGTGACCCATCTCATGGGTCTCTTTGAGCCTGGAGACATG
AAATACGAGATCCACCGAGACTCCACACTGGACCCCTCCCTGATGGAGATGACAGAGGCTGCCCTGCGCC
TGCTGAGCAGGAACCCCCGCGGCTTCTTCCTCTTCGTGGAGGGTGGTCGCATCGACCATGGTCATCATGA
AAGCAGGGCTTACCGGGCACTGACTGAGACGATCATGTTCGACGACGCCATTGAGAGGGCGGGCCAGCTC
ACCAGCGAGGAGGACACGCTGAGCCTCGTCACTGCCGACCACTCCCACGTCTTCTCCTTCGGAGGCTACC
CCCTGCGAGGGAGCTCCATCTTCGGGCTGGCCCCTGGCAAGGCCCGGGACAGGAAGGCCTACACGGTCCT
CCTATACGGAAACGGTCCAGGCTATGTGCTCAAGGACGGCGCCCGGCCGGATGTTACCGAGAGCGAGAGC
GGGAGCCCCGAGTATCGGCAGCAGTCAGCAGTGCCCCTGGACGAAGAGACCCACGCAGGCGAGGACGTGG
CGGTGTTCGCGCGCGGCCCGCAGGCGCACCTGGTTCACGGCGTGCAGGAGCAGACCTTCATAGCGCACGT
CATGGCCTTCGCCGCCTGCCTGGAGCCCTACACCGCCTGCGACCTGGCGCCCCCCGCCGGCACCACCGAC
GCCGCGCACCCGGGTTCTAGAGGAAGCACCTCCGGCGATAACGATTACAAGGATGATGATGATAAGGCCA
GCGGCACCGGTCATCATCACCATCACCATTGAGTTTAAACCCGCTGATCAGCCTCGACTGTGCCTTCTAA
GGCCTGAGCTCGCTGATCAGCCTCGATCGAGGATCCAGACATGATAAGATACATTGATGAGTTTGGACAA
ACCACAACTAGAATGCAGTGAAAAAAATGCTTTATTTGTGAAATTTGTGATGCTATTGCTTTATTTGTAA
CCATTATAAGCTGCAATAAACAAGTTAACAACAACAATTGCATTCATTTTATGTTTCAGGTTCAGGGGGA
GGTGTGGGAGGTTTTTTAAAGCAAGTAAAACCTCTACAAATGTGGTATGGCTGATTATGATCAGTCGACC
TGCAGGCATGCAAGCTTGGCGTAATCATGGTCATAGCTGTTTCCTGTGTGAAATTGTTATCCGCTCACAA
TTCCACACAACATACGAGCCGGAAGCATAAAGTGTAAAGCCTGGGGTGCCTAATGAGTGAGCTAACTCAC
ATTAATTGCGTTGCGCTCACTGCCCGCTTTCCAGTCGGGAAACCTGTCGTGCCAGCTGCATTAATGAATC
GGCCAACGCGCGGGGAGAGGCGGTTTGCGTATTGGGCGCTCTTCCGCTTCCTCGCTCACTGACTCGCTGC
GCTCGGTCGTTCGGCTGCGGCGAGCGGTATCAGCTCACTCAAAGGCGGTAATACGGTTATCCACAGAATC
AGGGGATAACGCAGGAAAGAACATGTGAGCAAAAGGCCAGCAAAAGGCCAGGAACCGTAAAAAGGCCGCG
TTGCTGGCGTTTTTCCATAGGCTCCGCCCCCCTGACGAGCATCACAAAAATCGACGCTCAAGTCAGAGGT
GGCGAAACCCGACAGGACTATAAAGATACCAGGCGTTTCCCCCTGGAAGCTCCCTCGTGCGCTCTCCTGT
TCCGACCCTGCCGCTTACCGGATACCTGTCCGCCTTTCTCCCTTCGGGAAGCGTGGCGCTTTCTCATAGC
TCACGCTGTAGGTATCTCAGTTCGGTGTAGGTCGTTCGCTCCAAGCTGGGCTGTGTGCACGAACCCCCCG
TTCAGCCCGACCGCTGCGCCTTATCCGGTAACTATCGTCTTGAGTCCAACCCGGTAAGACACGACTTATC
GCCACTGGCAGCAGCCACTGGTAACAGGATTAGCAGAGCGAGGTATGTAGGCGGTGCTACAGAGTTCTTG
AAGTGGTGGCCTAACTACGGCTACACTAGAAGAACAGTATTTGGTATCTGCGCTCTGCTGAAGCCAGTTA
CCTTCGGAAAAAGAGTTGGTAGCTCTTGATCCGGCAAACAAACCACCGCTGGTAGCGGTGGTTTTTTTGT
TTGCAAGCAGCAGATTACGCGCAGAAAAAAAGGATCTCAAGAAGATCCTTTGATCTTTTCTACGGGGTCT
GACGCTCAGTGGAACGAAAACTCACGTTAAGGGATTTTGGTCATGAGATTATCAAAAAGGATCTTCACCT
AGATCCTTTTAAATTAAAAATGAAGTTTTAAATCAATCTAAAGTATATATGAGTAAACTTGGTCTGACAG
TTACCAATGCTTAATCAGTGAGGCACCTATCTCAGCGATCTGTCTATTTCGTTCATCCATAGTTGCCTGA
CTCCCCGTCGTGTAGATAACTACGATACGGGAGGGCTTACCATCTGGCCCCAGTGCTGCAATGATACCGC
GAGACCCACGCTCACCGGCTCCAGATTTATCAGCAATAAACCAGCCAGCCGGAAGGGCCGAGCGCAGAAG
TGGTCCTGCAACTTTATCCGCCTCCATCCAGTCTATTAATTGTTGCCGGGAAGCTAGAGTAAGTAGTTCG
CCAGTTAATAGTTTGCGCAACGTTGTTGCCATTGCTACAGGCATCGTGGTGTCACGCTCGTCGTTTGGTA
TGGCTTCATTCAGCTCCGGTTCCCAACGATCAAGGCGAGTTACATGATCCCCCATGTTGTGCAAAAAAGC
GGTTAGCTCCTTCGGTCCTCCGATCGTTGTCAGAAGTAAGTTGGCCGCAGTGTTATCACTCATGGTTATG
GCAGCACTGCATAATTCTCTTACTGTCATGCCATCCGTAAGATGCTTTTCTGTGACTGGTGAGTACTCAA
CCAAGTCATTCTGAGAATAGTGTATGCGGCGACCGAGTTGCTCTTGCCCGGCGTCAATACGGGATAATAC
CGCGCCACATAGCAGAACTTTAAAAGTGCTCATCATTGGAAAACGTTCTTCGGGGCGAAAACTCTCAAGG
ATCTTACCGCTGTTGAGATCCAGTTCGATGTAACCCACTCGTGCACCCAACTGATCTTCAGCATCTTTTA
CTTTCACCAGCGTTTCTGGGTGAGCAAAAACAGGAAGGCAAAATGCCGCAAAAAAGGGAATAAGGGCGAC
ACGGAAATGTTGAATACTCATACTCTTCCTTTTTCAATATTATTGAAGCATTTATCAGGGTTATTGTCTC
ATGAGCGGATACATATTTGAATGTATTTAGAAAAATAAACAAATAGGGGTTCCGCGCACATTTCCCCGAA
AAGTGCCACCTGACGTCTAAGAAACCATTATTATCATGACATTAACCTATAAAAATAGGCGTATCACGAG
GCCCTTTCGTCTCGCGCGTTTCGGTGATGACGGTGAAAACCTCTGACACATGCAGCTCCCGGAGACGGTC
ACAGCTTGTCTGTAAGCGGATGCCGGGAGCAGACAAGCCCGTCAGGGCGCGTCAGCGGGTGTTGGCGGGT
GTCGGGGCTGGCTTAACTATGCGGCATCAGAGCAGATTGTACTGAGAGTGCACCATATGCGGTGTGAAAT
ACCGCACAGATGCGTAAGGAGAAAATACCGCATCAGGCGCCATTCGCCATTCAGGCTGCGCAACTGTTGG
GAAGGGCGATCGGTGCGGGCCTCTTCGCTATTACGCCAGCTGGCGAAAGGGGGATGTGCTGCAAGGCGAT
TAAGTTGGGTAACGCCAGGGTTTTCCCAGTCACGACGTT
Features (pLannotate 1.2.2; 19 found; start..end, strand, type, name):
     23..449     +  promoter       MT promoter: Drosophila metallothionein promoter
    467..520     +  sig_peptide    BiP signal sequence: Drosophila BiP signal sequence
    521..1984    +  CDS            SIRK (fragment): SIRK_ARATH - Also known as FRK1. Experimental evidence at protein level: Swiss-Prot protein existence level 1. Involved in innate immune response of plants. From Arabidopsis thaliana (Mouse-ear cress).
   2021..2200    +  CDS            Comp (fragment): COMP_RAT - Experimental evidence at protein level: Swiss-Prot protein existence level 1. May play a role in the structural integrity of cartilage via its interaction with other extracellular matrix proteins such as the collagens and fibronectin. Can mediate the interaction of chondrocytes with the cartilage extracellular matrix through interaction with cell surface integrin receptors. Could play a role in the pathogenesis of osteoarthritis. Potent suppressor of apoptosis in both primary chondrocytes and transformed cells. Suppresses apoptosis by blocking the activation of caspase-3 and by indu
   2188..3640    +  CDS            SEAP (fragment): secreted alkaline phosphatase from human placenta The natural enzyme has a C-terminal transmembrane sequence that is replaced by a GPI anchor.
   3677..3706    +  CDS            2xFLAG (fragment): two tandem FLAG® epitope tags
   3812..3946    -  polyA_signal   SV40 poly(A) signal: SV40 polyadenylation signal
   3969..4053    -  CDS            large T antigen (fragment): large T antigen from SV40 (simian virus 40)
   4053..4077    +  misc_feature   MCS (fragment): pUC18/19 multiple cloning site
   4114..4130    -  protein_bind   lac operator: The lac repressor binds to the lac operator to inhibit transcription in E. coli. This inhibition can be relieved by adding lactose or isopropyl-β-D-thiogalactopyranoside (IPTG). lac repressor encoded by lacI
   4138..4168    -  promoter       lac promoter: promoter for the E. coli lac operon
   4183..4204    -  protein_bind   CAP binding site: CAP binding activates transcription in the presence of cAMP. E. coli catabolite activator protein
   4217..4309    -  CDS            lacI (fragment): lac repressor; lacI; The lac repressor binds to the lac operator to inhibit transcription in E. coli. This inhibition can be relieved by adding lactose or isopropyl-β-D-thiogalactopyranoside (IPTG).
   4492..5080    -  rep_origin     ori: high-copy-number ColE1/pMB1/pBR322/pUC origin of replication
   5251..6111    -  CDS            AmpR: β-lactamase; bla; confers resistance to ampicillin, carbenicillin, and related antibiotics
   6112..6216    -  promoter       AmpR promoter: bla
   6311..6346    +  CDS            rop (fragment): Rop protein, which maintains plasmids at low copy number; rop
   6448..6547    +  misc_feature   bom (fragment): basis of mobility region from pBR322
   6553..21      -  CDS            lacZα (fragment) (across the origin): LacZα fragment of β-galactosidase; lacZ fragment
