[The description below was written by a language model from this plasmid's Addgene catalogue record and pLannotate feature annotations shown in this document.]
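Description:
FRK1/SIRK M10_pECIA14 is an insect-cell expression plasmid built on the pECIA14 backbone for secreted production of a plant receptor ectodomain in Drosophila cell culture. It is propagated in E. coli as a high-copy plasmid through a ColE1/pUC-type origin and selected with ampicillin via the β-lactamase gene. The remaining bacterial elements in the feature table (lac promoter/operator, and lacZα, lacI, rop and bom fragments) are cloning-vector remnants with no evident role in the expression cassette. No selectable marker for insect cells is annotated.

The expression unit is driven by the Drosophila metallothionein promoter, which is induced by copper sulfate. It is followed by the Drosophila BiP signal sequence, which directs the product into the secretory pathway. Fused in frame is the extracellular domain of the Arabidopsis thaliana leucine-rich repeat receptor kinase FRK1/SIRK (AT2G19190), inserted by ligation-independent cloning. Downstream come the pentamerising coiled-coil helix of rat COMP, human placental alkaline phosphatase, a FLAG epitope and, according to the depositor, a hexahistidine tag that is not separately annotated. An SV40 polyadenylation signal lies after the cassette, although the annotation places it on the opposite strand.

This arrangement yields a "prey" protein. COMP-mediated pentamerisation raises avidity so that weak ectodomain interactions can be detected, alkaline phosphatase gives an enzymatic readout, and the FLAG and His tags are available for detection or purification. The plasmid is meant to be paired with the corresponding bait vector, FRK1/SIRK M10_pECIA2, in extracellular interaction assays, as part of a collection used to map the interaction network among Arabidopsis LRR receptor kinase ectodomains.
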