Addgene plasmid #114747: FRK1/SIRK M10_pECIA14
Purpose: Prey vector FRK1/SIRK M10_pECIA14 should be used with bait vector FRK1/SIRK M10_pECIA2.
Depositing lab: Youssef Belkhadir. Depositing organization: Gregor Mendel Institute of Molecular Plant Biology. Publication: An extracellular network of Arabidopsis leucine-rich repeat receptor kinases. Smakowska-Luzan E, Mott GA, Parys K, Stegmann M, Howton TC, Layeghifard M, Neuhold J, Lehner A, Kong J, Grunwald K, Weinberger N, Satbhai SB, Mayer D, Busch W, Madalinski M, Stolt-Bergner P, Provart NJ, Mukhtar MS, Zipfel C, Desveaux D, Guttman DS, Belkhadir Y. Nature. 2018 Jan 18;553(7688):342-346. doi: 10.1038/nature25184. Epub 2018 Jan 10. PubMed 29320478.
Backbone
  Vector backbone: pECIA14
  Backbone manufacturer: Chris Garcia (Addgene plasmid # 47051)
  Vector type: Insect Expression
Growth in bacteria
  Bacterial resistance: Ampicillin, 100 μg/mL
  Growth temperature: 37°C
  Growth strain: DH5alpha
  Copy number: High Copy
Gene/Insert
  Gene/Insert name: AT2G19190
  Species: A. thaliana (mustard weed)
  Promoter: Metallothionein (Copper-Inducible)
  Cloning method: Ligation Independent Cloning
Terms and licenses: Academic/Nonprofit Terms; Industry Terms: Not Available to Industry
Depositor comments: Plasmid for secreted expression in Drosophila cell culture by induction via CuSO4. Insert is an extracellular domain of indicated LRR-RK, C-terminally tagged with Pentameric rat COMP helix, Alkaline Phosphatase (human, placental), Flag, and hexahistidine tags. Insert Protein Sequence: SGFISIDCGIPDDSSYNDETTGIKYVSDSAFVDSGTTKRIAAQFQSSGFDRHLLNVRSFPQSKRSCYDVPTPRGKGFKYLIRTRFMYGNYDDLGRVPEFDLYLGVNFWDSVKLDDATTILNKEIITIPLLDNVQVCVVDKNAGTPFLSVLEIRLLLNTTYETPYDALTLLRRLDYSKTGKLPSRYKDDIYDRIWTPRIVSSEYKILNTSLTVDQFLNNGYQPASTVMSTAETARNESLYLTLSFRPPDPNAKFYVYMHFAEIEVLKSNQTREFSIWLNEDVISPSFKLRYLLTDTFVTPDPVSGITINFSLLQPPGEFVLPPIINALEVYQVNEFLQIPTHPQDVDAMRKIKATYRVKKNWQGDPCVPVDYSWEGIDCIQSDNTTNPRVVSLNISFSELRGQIDPAFSNLTSIRKLDLSGNTLTGEIPAFLANLPNLTELNVEGNKLTGIVPQRLHERSKNGSLSLRFGRNPDLCLSDSCSNTKKKNK
How to cite: FRK1/SIRK M10_pECIA14 was a gift from Youssef Belkhadir (Addgene plasmid # 114747 ; http://n2t.net/addgene:114747 ; RRID:Addgene_114747)
